Addgene plasmid #183961: pSLQ10873
Purpose: U6-SKSKSO(crRNA array)-CAG-hyperdCas12a-HA-miniVPR
Depositing lab: Stanley Qi. Depositing organization: Stanford University. Publication: Multiplexed genome regulation in vivo with hyper-efficient Cas12a. Guo LY, Bian J, Davis AE, Liu P, Kempton HR, Zhang X, Chemparathy A, Gu B, Lin X, Rane DA, Xu X, Jamiolkowski RM, Hu Y, Wang S, Qi LS. Nat Cell Biol. 2022 Apr;24(4):590-600. doi: 10.1038/s41556-022-00870-7. Epub 2022 Apr 12. PubMed 35414015.
Backbone
  Vector backbone: pUC
  Vector type: Mammalian Expression, CRISPR
Growth in bacteria
  Bacterial resistance: Ampicillin, 100 μg/mL
  Growth temperature: 37°C
  Growth strain: NEB Stable
  Copy number: High Copy
Gene/Insert 1
  Gene/Insert name: HyperdCas12a (alt names: LbdCas12a(D156R, E292R, D235R, D350R); LbdCfp1(D156R, E292R, D235R, D350R))
  Species: Synthetic
  Mutation: D832A, D156R, E292R, D235R, D350R
  Promoter: CAG
  Tag / fusion protein: HA (C terminal on insert)
  Cloning method: Gibson Cloning
  Sequencing primers: 5′ GGCAAAGAATTCTGCAGTCGACGGTACC; 3′ TTTTGGCAGAGGGAAAAAGA
Gene/Insert 2
  Gene/Insert name: poly-crRNA array targeting Sox2-Klf4-Oct4
  Species: Synthetic
  Promoter: U6
  Cloning method: Gibson Cloning
  Sequencing primers: 5′ ACGATACAAGGCTGTTAGAGAG; 3′ gcggccgcctaatggatccctcgag
Terms and licenses: Academic/Nonprofit Terms; Industry Terms: Not Available to Industry
How to cite: pSLQ10873 was a gift from Stanley Qi (Addgene plasmid # 183961 ; http://n2t.net/addgene:183961 ; RRID:Addgene_183961)
