[The description below was written by a language model from this plasmid's Addgene catalogue record and pLannotate feature annotations shown in this document.]
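Description:
pSLQ10873 is a pUC-based, high-copy mammalian expression plasmid for multiplexed CRISPR activation. It delivers a nuclease-dead Cas12a activator and its guide RNA array from a single vector. It replicates in E. coli through the ColE1/pUC origin and is selected with ampicillin via the β-lactamase gene. The annotated backbone also contains lac promoter/operator remnants, an SV40 origin and an SV40 poly(A) signal. No mammalian selection marker is annotated, which suggests transient delivery. The sequence record is labelled a partial NGS result, so the feature table may not be complete.

The plasmid carries two expression units. The first uses the CAG promoter (CMV enhancer, chicken β-actin promoter and chimeric intron, split across the numbering origin of the circular map) to drive hyperdCas12a. This is a Lachnospiraceae bacterium Cas12a (LbCpf1) with the D832A mutation, which the "dCas12a" name implies is the nuclease-inactivating change, plus the D156R, D235R, E292R and D350R substitutions that define the "hyper" variant. It is followed by a C-terminal HA tag and miniVPR, a compact tripartite activator; the feature table shows VP16-derived repeats, a RELA/p65 fragment and the Epstein-Barr virus Rta activation domain. A rabbit β-globin poly(A) signal terminates the transcript.

The second unit is a human U6 (RNA polymerase III) promoter that transcribes a poly-crRNA array targeting Sox2, Klf4 and Oct4. The array itself is not annotated, but it presumably lies in the unannotated stretch downstream of U6. Cas12a can process its own pre-crRNA, so a single transcript can yield several mature guides. This lets the activator be recruited to all three endogenous loci at once. The record supports use of the construct for simultaneous transcriptional activation of these genes, in the context of work on in vivo multiplexed genome regulation.
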