Features (pLannotate 1.2.2; 24 found; start..end, strand, type, name):
     13..133     +  promoter       chicken β-actin promoter (fragment): contains a 21-bp deletion relative to the standard chicken β-actin promoter
    134..1150    +  intron         chimeric intron: chimera between introns from chicken β-actin and rabbit β-globin
   1199..1235    +  misc_feature   MCS (fragment): multiple cloning site
   1247..4930    +  CDS            LbCpf1: CRISPR-associated protein from Lachnospiraceae bacterium ND2006 (Zetsche et al., 2015)
   5090..5112    +  CDS            VP48 (fragment): 3 tandem repeats of the minimal activation domain of herpes simplex virus VP16 (Cheng et al., 2013)
   5369..5749    +  CDS            RELA (fragment): TF65_HUMAN - Also known as NFKB3. Experimental evidence at protein level: Swiss-Prot protein existence level 1. NF-kappa-B is a pleiotropic transcription factor present in almost all cell types and is the endpoint of a series of signal transduction events that are initiated by a vast array of stimuli related to many biological processes such as inflammation, immunity, differentiation, cell growth, tumorigenesis and apoptosis. NF-kappa-B is a homo- or heterodimeric complex formed by the Rel-like domain- containing proteins RELA/p65, RELB, NFKB1/p105, NFKB1/p50, REL and NFKB2/p52. The heterodime
   5768..5965    +  CDS            Rta AD (fragment): transcriptional activation domain from the human herpesvirus 4 (Epstein-Barr virus) replication and transcription activator Rta/BRLF1 (Hardwick et al., 1992; Chavez et al., 2015)
   5981..6052    +  CDS            HBB (fragment): HBB_PONPY - Experimental evidence at transcript level: Swiss-Prot protein existence level 2. Involved in oxygen transport from the lung to the various peripheral tissues. From Pongo pygmaeus (Bornean orangutan).
   6123..6178    +  polyA_signal   β-globin poly(A) signal: rabbit β-globin polyadenylation signal (Gil and Proudfoot, 1987)
   6563..6579    -  protein_bind   lac operator: The lac repressor binds to the lac operator to inhibit transcription in E. coli. This inhibition can be relieved by adding lactose or isopropyl-β-D-thiogalactopyranoside (IPTG). lac repressor encoded by lacI
   6587..6617    -  promoter       lac promoter: promoter for the E. coli lac operon
   6632..6653    -  protein_bind   CAP binding site: CAP binding activates transcription in the presence of cAMP. E. coli catabolite activator protein
   6666..6705    -  CDS            lacI (fragment): lac repressor; lacI; The lac repressor binds to the lac operator to inhibit transcription in E. coli. This inhibition can be relieved by adding lactose or isopropyl-β-D-thiogalactopyranoside (IPTG).
   6712..6734    +  promoter       SV40 promoter (fragment): SV40 enhancer and early promoter
   6758..6893    +  rep_origin     SV40 ori: SV40 origin of replication
   6913..7047    +  polyA_signal   SV40 poly(A) signal: SV40 polyadenylation signal
   7049..7103    -  CDS            lacI (fragment): lac repressor; lacI; The lac repressor binds to the lac operator to inhibit transcription in E. coli. This inhibition can be relieved by adding lactose or isopropyl-β-D-thiogalactopyranoside (IPTG).
   7286..7874    -  rep_origin     ori: high-copy-number ColE1/pMB1/pBR322/pUC origin of replication
   8045..8905    -  CDS            AmpR: β-lactamase; bla; confers resistance to ampicillin, carbenicillin, and related antibiotics
   8906..9010    -  promoter       AmpR promoter: bla
   9041..9059    +  enhancer       CMV enhancer (fragment): human cytomegalovirus immediate early enhancer
   9066..9306    +  promoter       U6 promoter: RNA polymerase III promoter for human U6 snRNA
   9624..10003   +  enhancer       CMV enhancer: human cytomegalovirus immediate early enhancer
  10005..10143   +  promoter       chicken β-actin promoter (fragment): No description available
>Addgene plasmid #183961 | pSLQ10873 | addgene full sequence | sequence record 369669 | Addgene Partial NGS Result
NNNNNNNNNNNNGGGCGGGGCGAGGCGGAGAGGTGCGGCGGCAGCCAATCAGAGCGGCGCGCTCCGAAAG
TTTCCTTTTATGGCGAGGCGGCGGCGGCGGCGGCCCTATAAAAAGCGAAGCGCGCGGCGGGCGGGAGTCG
CTGCGCGCTGCCTTCGCCCCGTGCCCCGCTCCGCCGCCGCCTCGCGCCGCCCGCCCCGGCTCTGACTGAC
CGCGTTACTCCCACAGGTGAGCGGGCGGGACGGCCCTTCTCCTCCGGGCTGTAATTAGCGCTTGGTTTAA
TGACGGCTTGTTTCTTTTCTGTGGCTGCGTGAAAGCCTTGAGGGGCTCCGGGAGGGCCCTTTGTGCGGGG
GGAGCGGCTCGGGGGGTGCGTGCGTGTGTGTGTGCGTGGGGAGCGCCGCGTGCGGCTCCGCGCTGCCCGG
CGGCTGTGAGCGCTGCGGGCGCGGCGCGGGGCTTTGTGCGCTCCGCAGTGTGCGCGAGGGGAGCGCGGCC
GGGGGCGGTGCCCCGCGGTGCGGGGGGGGCTGCGAGGGGAACAAAGGCTGCGTGCGGGGTGTGTGCGTGG
GGGGGTGAGCAGGGGGTGTGGGCGCGTCGGTCGGGCTGCAACCCCCCCTGCACCCCCCTCCCCGAGTTGC
TGAGCACGGCCCGGCTTCGGGTGCGGGGCTCCGTACGGGGCGTGGCGCGGGGCTCGCCGTGCCGGGCGGG
GGGTGGCGGCAGGTGGGGGTGCCGGGCGGGGCGGGGCCGCCTCGGGCCGGGGAGGGCTCGGGGGAGGGGC
GCGGCGGCCCCCGGAGCGCCGGCGGCTGTCGAGGCGCGGCGAGCCGCAGCCATTGCCTTTTATGGTAATC
GTGCGAGAGGGCGCAGGGACTTCCTTTGTCCCAAATCTGTGCGGAGCCGAAATCTGGGAGGCGCCGCCGC
ACCCCCTCTAGCGGGCGCGGGGCGAAGCGGTGCGGCGCCGGCAGGAAGGAAATGGGCGGGGAGGGCCTTC
GTGCGTCGCCGCGCCGCCGTCCCCTTCTCCCTCTCCAGCCTCGGGGCTGTCCGCGGGGGGACGGCTGCCT
TCGGGGGGGACGGGGCAGGGCGGGGTTCGGCTTCTGGCGTGTGACCGGCGGCTCTAGAGCCTCTGCTAAC
CATGTTCATGCCTTCTTCTTTTTCCTACAGCTCCTGGGCAACGTGCTGGTTATTGTGCTGTCTCATCATT
TTGGCAAAGAATTCTGCAGTCGACGGTACCGCGGGCCCGGGATCCACCGGGCCACCATGAGCAAGCTGGA
GAAGTTTACAAACTGCTACTCCCTGTCTAAGACCCTGAGGTTCAAGGCCATCCCTGTGGGCAAGACCCAG
GAGAACATCGACAATAAGCGGCTGCTGGTGGAGGACGAGAAGAGAGCCGAGGATTATAAGGGCGTGAAGA
AGCTGCTGGATCGCTACTATCTGTCTTTTATCAACGACGTGCTGCACAGCATCAAGCTGAAGAATCTGAA
CAATTACATCAGCCTGTTCCGGAAGAAAACCAGAACCGAGAAGGAGAATAAGGAGCTGGAGAACCTGGAG
ATCAATCTGCGGAAGGAGATCGCCAAGGCCTTCAAGGGCAACGAGGGCTACAAGTCCCTGTTTAAGAAGG
ATATCATCGAGACAATCCTGCCAGAGTTCCTGGACGATAAGGACGAGATCGCCCTGGTGAACAGCTTCAA
TGGCTTTACCACAGCCTTCACCGGCTTCTTTCGTAACAGAGAGAATATGTTTTCCGAGGAGGCCAAGAGC
ACATCCATCGCCTTCAGGTGTATCAACGAGAATCTGACCCGCTACATCTCTAATATGGACATCTTCGAGA
AGGTGGACGCCATCTTTGATAAGCACGAGGTGCAGGAGATCAAGGAGAAGATCCTGAACAGCGACTATGA
TGTGGAGGATTTCTTTGAGGGCGAGTTCTTTAACTTTGTGCTGACACAGGAGGGCATCCGCGTGTATAAC
GCCATCATCGGCGGCTTCGTGACCGAGAGCGGCGAGAAGATCAAGGGCCTGAACGAGTACATCAACCTGT
ATAATCAGAAAACCAAGCAGAAGCTGCCTAAGTTTAAGCCACTGTATAAGCAGGTGCTGAGCGATCGGGA
GTCTCTGAGCTTCTACGGCAGGGGCTATACATCCGATGAGGAGGTGCTGGAGGTGTTTAGAAACACCCTG
AACAAGAACAGCGAGATCTTCAGCTCCATCAAGAAGCTGGAGAAGCTGTTCAAGAATTTTGACGAGTACT
CTAGCGCCGGCATCTTTGTGAAGAACGGCCCCGCCATCAGCACAATCTCCAAGCGTATCTTCGGCGAGTG
GAACGTGATCCGGGACAAGTGGAATGCCGAGTATGACGATATCCACCTGAAGAAGAAGGCCGTGGTGACC
GAGAAGTACGAGGACGATCGGAGAAAGTCCTTCAAGAAGATCGGCTCCTTTTCTCTGGAGCAGCTGCAGG
AGTACGCCGACGCCGATCTGTCTGTGGTGGAGAAGCTGAAGGAGATCATCATCCAGAAGGTGGATGAGAT
CTACAAGGTGTATGGATCCTCTGAGAAGCTGTTCGACGCCGATTTTGTGCTGGAGAAGAGCCTGAAGAAG
AACGACGCCGTGGTGGCCATCATGAAGGACCTGCTGGATTCTGTGAAGAGCTTCGAGAATTACATCAAGG
CCTTCTTTGGCGAGGGCAAGGAGACAAACAGGGACGAGTCCTTCTATGGCGATTTTGTGCTGGCCTACGA
CATCCTGCTGAAGGTGGACCACATCTACGATGCCATCCGCAATTATGTGACCCAGAAGCCCTACTCTAAG
GATAAGTTCAAGCTGTATTTTCAGAACCCTCAGTTCATGGGCGGCTGGGACAAGGATAAGGAGACAGACT
ATCGGGCCACCATCCTGAGATACGGCTCCAAGTACTATCTGGCCATCATGGATAAGAAGTACGCCAAGTG
CCTGCAGAAGATCGACAAGGACGATGTGAACGGCAATTACGAGAAGATCAACTATAAGCTGCTGCCCGGC
CCTAATAAGATGCTGCCAAAGGTGTTCTTTTCTAAGAAGTGGATGGCCTACTATAACCCCAGCGAGGACA
TCCAGAAGATCTACAAGAATGGCACATTCAAGAAGGGCGATATGTTTAACCTGAATGACTGTCACAAGCT
GATCGACTTCTTTAAGGATAGCATCTCCCGGTATCCAAAGTGGTCCAATGCCTACGATTTCAACTTTTCT
GAGACAGAGAAGTATAAGGACATCGCCGGCTTTTACAGAGAGGTGGAGGAGCAGGGCTATAAGGTGAGCT
TCGAGTCTGCCAGCAAGAAGGAGGTGGATAAGCTGGTGGAGGAGGGCAAGCTGTATATGTTCCAGATCTA
TAACAAGGACTTTTCCGATAAGTCTCACGGCACACCCAATCTGCACACCATGTACTTCAAGCTGCTGTTT
GACGAGAACAATCACGGACAGATCAGGCTGAGCGGAGGAGCAGAGCTGTTCATGAGGCGCGCCTCCCTGA
AGAAGGAGGAGCTGGTGGTGCACCCAGCCAACTCCCCTATCGCCAACAAGAATCCAGATAATCCCAAGAA
AACCACAACCCTGTCCTACGACGTGTATAAGGATAAGAGGTTTTCTGAGGACCAGTACGAGCTGCACATC
CCAATCGCCATCAATAAGTGCCCCAAGAACATCTTCAAGATCAATACAGAGGTGCGCGTGCTGCTGAAGC
ACGACGATAACCCCTATGTGATCGGCATCGCCAGGGGCGAGCGCAATCTGCTGTATATCGTGGTGGTGGA
CGGCAAGGGCAACATCGTGGAGCAGTATTCCCTGAACGAGATCATCAACAACTTCAACGGCATCAGGATC
AAGACAGATTACCACTCTCTGCTGGACAAGAAGGAGAAGGAGAGGTTCGAGGCCCGCCAGAACTGGACCT
CCATCGAGAATATCAAGGAGCTGAAGGCCGGCTATATCTCTCAGGTGGTGCACAAGATCTGCGAGCTGGT
GGAGAAGTACGATGCCGTGATCGCCCTGGAGGACCTGAACTCTGGCTTTAAGAATAGCCGCGTGAAGGTG
GAGAAGCAGGTGTATCAGAAGTTCGAGAAGATGCTGATCGATAAGCTGAACTACATGGTGGACAAGAAGT
CTAATCCTTGTGCAACAGGCGGCGCCCTGAAGGGCTATCAGATCACCAATAAGTTCGAGAGCTTTAAGTC
CATGTCTACCCAGAACGGCTTCATCTTTTACATCCCTGCCTGGCTGACATCCAAGATCGATCCATCTACC
GGCTTTGTGAACCTGCTGAAAACCAAGTATACCAGCATCGCCGATTCCAAGAAGTTCATCAGCTCCTTTG
ACAGGATCATGTACGTGCCCGAGGAGGATCTGTTCGAGTTTGCCCTGGACTATAAGAACTTCTCTCGCAC
AGACGCCGATTACATCAAGAAGTGGAAGCTGTACTCCTACGGCAACCGGATCAGAATCTTCCGGAATCCT
AAGAAGAACAACGTGTTCGACTGGGAGGAGGTGTGCCTGACCAGCGCCTATAAGGAGCTGTTCAACAAGT
ACGGCATCAATTATCAGCAGGGCGATATCAGAGCCCTGCTGTGCGAGCAGTCCGACAAGGCCTTCTACTC
TAGCTTTATGGCCCTGATGAGCCTGATGCTGCAGATGCGGAACAGCATCACAGGCCGCACCGACGTGGAT
TTTCTGATCAGCCCTGTGAAGAACTCCGACGGCATCTTCTACGATAGCCGGAACTATGAGGCCCAGGAGA
ATGCCATCCTGCCAAAGAACGCCGACGCCAATGGCGCCTATAACATCGCCAGAAAGGTGCTGTGGGCCAT
CGGCCAGTTCAAGAAGGCCGAGGACGAGAAGCTGGATAAGGTGAAGATCGCCATCTCTAACAAGGAGTGG
CTGGAGTACGCCCAGACCAGCGTGAAGCACGGATCCTATCCCTATGACGTGCCCGATTATGCCAGCCTGG
GCAGCGGCTCCCCTGCTGCTAAACGTGTTAAGCTTGATGGGGGTAGCCCGGCAGCCAAGAGAGTCAAACT
CGACGACGGCATTGGTAGTGGGAGCAACGGCAGCAGCCTCGATGCTTTAGACGATTTTGACTTAGATATG
CTTGGTTCAGACGCGTTAGACGACTTCGACCTAGACATGTTAGGCTCAGATGCATTGGACGACTTCGATT
TAGATATGTTGGGCTCCGATGCCCTAGATGACTTTGATCTAGATATGCTAGGTAGTCCCAAAAAGAAGAG
GAAAGTGGGATCCGTCCTTCCGCAAGCGCCTGCCCCAGCGCCTGCACCGGCAATGGTGTCCGCCCTCGCA
CAGGCCCCTGCGCCCGTCCCCGTGCTCGCGCCTGGACCGCCCCAGGCGGTCGCTCCACCGGCTCCGAAGC
CGACGCAGGCCGGAGAGGGAACACTCTCCGAAGCACTTCTTCAACTCCAGTTTGATGACGAGGATCTTGG
AGCACTCCTTGGAAACTCGACAGACCCTGCGGTGTTTACCGACCTCGCGTCAGTAGATAACTCCGAATTT
CAGCAGCTTTTGAACCAGGGTATCCCGGTCGCGCCACATACAACGGAGCCCATGTTGATGGAATACCCCG
AAGCAATCACGAGACTTGTGACGGGAGCGCAGCGGCCTCCCGATCCCGCACCCGCACCTTTGGGGGCACC
TGGCCTCCCTAACGGACTTTTGAGCGGCGACGAGGATTTCTCCTCCATCGCCGATATGGATTTCTCAGCC
TTGCTGTCAGGCTCTGGCAGCGGCAGCGACCTTTCCCATCCGCCCCCAAGGGGCCATCTGGATGAGCTGA
CAACCACACTTGAGTCCATGACCGAGGATCTGAACCTGGACTCACCCCTGACCCCGGAATTGAACGAGAT
TCTGGATACCTTCCTGAACGACGAGTGCCTCTTGCATGCCATGCATATCAGCACAGGACTGTCCATCTTC
GACACATCTCTGTTTTAGTGTACAGGCCGCACTCCTCAGGTGCAGGCTGCCTATCAGAAGGTGGTGGCTG
GTGTGGCCAATGCCCTGGCTCACAAATACCACTGAGATCTTTTTCCCTCTGCCAAAAATTATGGGGACAT
CATGAAGCCCCTTGAGCATCTGACTTCTGGCTAATAAAGGAAATTTATTTTCATTGCAATAGTGTGTTGG
AATTTTTTGTGTCTCTCACTCGGAAGGACATATGGGAGGGCAAATCATTTAAAACATCAGAATGAGTATT
TGGTTTAGAGTTTGGCAACATATGCCCATATGCTGGCTGCCATGAACAAAGGTTGGCTATAAAGAGGTCA
TCAGTATATGAAACAGCCCCCTGCTGTCCATTCCTTATTCCATAGAAAAGCCTTGACTTGAGGTTAGATT
TTTTTTATATTTTGTTTTGTGTTATTTTTTTCTTTAACATCCCTAAAATTTTCCTTACATGTTTTACTAG
CCAGATTTTTCCTCCTCTCCTGACTACTCCCAGTCATAGCTGTCCCTCTTCTCTTATGGAGATCCCTCGA
CCTGCAGCCCAAGCTTGGCGTAATCATGGTCATAGCTGTTTCCTGTGTGAAATTGTTATCCGCTCACAAT
TCCACACAACATACGAGCCGGAAGCATAAAGTGTAAAGCCTGGGGTGCCTAATGAGTGAGCTAACTCACA
TTAATTGCGTTGCGCTCACTGCCCGCTTTCCAGTCGGGAAACCTGTCGTGCCAGCGGATCCGCATCTCAA
TTAGTCAGCAACCATAGTCCCGCCCCTAACTCCGCCCATCCCGCCCCTAACTCCGCCCAGTTCCGCCCAT
TCTCCGCCCCATGGCTGACTAATTTTTTTTATTTATGCAGAGGCCGAGGCCGCCTCGGCCTCTGAGCTAT
TCCAGAAGTAGTGAGGAGGCTTTTTTGGAGGCCTAGGCTTTTGCAAAAAGCTAACTTGTTTATTGCAGCT
TATAATGGTTACAAATAAAGCAATAGCATCACAAATTTCACAAATAAAGCATTTTTTTCACTGCATTCTA
GTTGTGGTTTGTCCAAACTCATCAATGTATCTTATCATGTCTGGATCCGCTGCATTAATGAATCGGCCAA
CGCGCGGGGAGAGGCGGTTTGCGTATTGGGCGCTCTTCCGCTTCCTCGCTCACTGACTCGCTGCGCTCGG
TCGTTCGGCTGCGGCGAGCGGTATCAGCTCACTCAAAGGCGGTAATACGGTTATCCACAGAATCAGGGGA
TAACGCAGGAAAGAACATGTGAGCAAAAGGCCAGCAAAAGGCCAGGAACCGTAAAAAGGCCGCGTTGCTG
GCGTTTTTCCATAGGCTCCGCCCCCCTGACGAGCATCACAAAAATCGACGCTCAAGTCAGAGGTGGCGAA
ACCCGACAGGACTATAAAGATACCAGGCGTTTCCCCCTGGAAGCTCCCTCGTGCGCTCTCCTGTTCCGAC
CCTGCCGCTTACCGGATACCTGTCCGCCTTTCTCCCTTCGGGAAGCGTGGCGCTTTCTCATAGCTCACGC
TGTAGGTATCTCAGTTCGGTGTAGGTCGTTCGCTCCAAGCTGGGCTGTGTGCACGAACCCCCCGTTCAGC
CCGACCGCTGCGCCTTATCCGGTAACTATCGTCTTGAGTCCAACCCGGTAAGACACGACTTATCGCCACT
GGCAGCAGCCACTGGTAACAGGATTAGCAGAGCGAGGTATGTAGGCGGTGCTACAGAGTTCTTGAAGTGG
TGGCCTAACTACGGCTACACTAGAAGAACAGTATTTGGTATCTGCGCTCTGCTGAAGCCAGTTACCTTCG
GAAAAAGAGTTGGTAGCTCTTGATCCGGCAAACAAACCACCGCTGGTAGCGGTGGTTTTTTTGTTTGCAA
GCAGCAGATTACGCGCAGAAAAAAAGGATCTCAAGAAGATCCTTTGATCTTTTCTACGGGGTCTGACGCT
CAGTGGAACGAAAACTCACGTTAAGGGATTTTGGTCATGAGATTATCAAAAAGGATCTTCACCTAGATCC
TTTTAAATTAAAAATGAAGTTTTAAATCAATCTAAAGTATATATGAGTAAACTTGGTCTGACAGTTACCA
ATGCTTAATCAGTGAGGCACCTATCTCAGCGATCTGTCTATTTCGTTCATCCATAGTTGCCTGACTCCCC
GTCGTGTAGATAACTACGATACGGGAGGGCTTACCATCTGGCCCCAGTGCTGCAATGATACCGCGAGACC
CACGCTCACCGGCTCCAGATTTATCAGCAATAAACCAGCCAGCCGGAAGGGCCGAGCGCAGAAGTGGTCC
TGCAACTTTATCCGCCTCCATCCAGTCTATTAATTGTTGCCGGGAAGCTAGAGTAAGTAGTTCGCCAGTT
AATAGTTTGCGCAACGTTGTTGCCATTGCTACAGGCATCGTGGTGTCACGCTCGTCGTTTGGTATGGCTT
CATTCAGCTCCGGTTCCCAACGATCAAGGCGAGTTACATGATCCCCCATGTTGTGCAAAAAAGCGGTTAG
CTCCTTCGGTCCTCCGATCGTTGTCAGAAGTAAGTTGGCCGCAGTGTTATCACTCATGGTTATGGCAGCA
CTGCATAATTCTCTTACTGTCATGCCATCCGTAAGATGCTTTTCTGTGACTGGTGAGTACTCAACCAAGT
CATTCTGAGAATAGTGTATGCGGCGACCGAGTTGCTCTTGCCCGGCGTCAATACGGGATAATACCGCGCC
ACATAGCAGAACTTTAAAAGTGCTCATCATTGGAAAACGTTCTTCGGGGCGAAAACTCTCAAGGATCTTA
CCGCTGTTGAGATCCAGTTCGATGTAACCCACTCGTGCACCCAACTGATCTTCAGCATCTTTTACTTTCA
CCAGCGTTTCTGGGTGAGCAAAAACAGGAAGGCAAAATGCCGCAAAAAAGGGAATAAGGGCGACACGGAA
ATGTTGAATACTCATACTCTTCCTTTTTCAATATTATTGAAGCATTTATCAGGGTTATTGTCTCATGAGC
GGATACATATTTGAATGTATTTAGAAAAATAAACAAATAGGGGTTCCGCGCACATTTCCCCGAAAAGTGC
CACCTGGGTCGACATTGATTATTGACTAGCAATTGGAGGGCCTATTTCCCATGATTCCTTCATATTTGCA
TATACGATACAAGGCTGTTAGAGAGATAATTAGAATTAATTTGACTGTAAACACAAAGATATTAGTACAA
AATACGTGACGTAGAAAGTAATAATTTCTTGGGTAGTTTGCAGTTTTAAAATTATGTTTTAAAATGGACT
ATCATATGCTTACCGTAACTTGAAAGTATTTCGATTTCTTGGCTTTATATATCTTGTGGAAAGGACGAAA
CACCGAATTTCTACTAAGTGTAGATTTCCCTGACAGCCCCCATCACATAATTTCTACTAAGTGTAGATAT
AGCAGGCGCGGAACCCCTTCTAATTTCTACTAAGTGTAGATAGCAACAGGTCACGGCGCACGAATTTCTA
CTAAGTGTAGATGCTACCATGGCAACGCGCAGTGGAATTTCTACTAAGTGTAGATAACAAGTTAATAGAC
AACCATCCAATTTCTACTAAGTGTAGATTCCCACCCCCACAGCTCTGCTCCAATTTCTACTAAGTGTAGA
TTTTTTTACTCGAGGGATCCATTAGGCGGCCGCGACATTGATTATTGACTAGTTATTAATAGTAATCAAT
TACGGGGTCATTAGTTCATAGCCCATATATGGAGTTCCGCGTTACATAACTTACGGTAAATGGCCCGCCT
GGCTGACCGCCCAACGACCCCCGCCCATTGACGTCAATAATGACGTATGTTCCCATAGTAACGCCAATAG
GGACTTTCCATTGACGTCAATGGGTGGAGTATTTACGGTAAACTGCCCACTTGGCAGTACATCAAGTGTA
TCATATGCCAAGTACGCCCCCTATTGACGTCAATGACGGTAAATGGCCCGCCTGGCATTATGCCCAGTAC
ATGACCTTATGGGACTTTCCTACTTGGCAGTACATCTACGTATTAGTCATCGCTATTACCATGGTCGAGG
TGAGCCCCACGTTCTGCTTCACTCTCCCCATCTCCCCCCCCTCCCCACCCCCAATTTTGTATTTATTTAT
TTTTTAATTATTTTGTGCAGCGATGGGGGCGGGGGGGGGGGCGCGCGCCAGGCGGGGCGGGGC
